>Addgene plasmid #202501 | pJPT011-ZF6 1x FLAG-synTF-PPF | addgene full sequence | sequence record 398282 | Addgene NGS Result
GACACACCCGCCAGCGGCCGCGCCACCATGGACTACAAGGACGATGACGACAAGGAATTCGGCGGCTCCC
CTAAGAAAAAGCGCAAAGTCTCCGGAAGCCAGTACCTGCCTGACACCGACGACCGGCACAGAATCGAGGA
AAAGCGGAAGCGGACCTACGAGACATTCAAGAGCATCATGAAGAAGTCCCCATTCAGCGGCCCCACCGAT
CCTAGACCTCCACCTAGAAGAATCGCCGTGCCTAGCAGATCCAGCGCCTCTGTGCCTAAACCTGCTCCTC
AGCCTTATCCTTTCACCAGCAGCCTGAGCACCATCAACTACGACGAGTTCCCCACAATGGTGTTCCCCAG
CGGACAGATCAGCCAGGCTTCTGCTCTTGCTCCAGCTCCTCCTCAGGTTCTGCCTCAAGCTCCTGCTCCG
GCTCCAGCACCAGCTATGGTTTCTGCTTTGGCCCAGGCTCCTGCACCTGTGCCTGTTCTTGCTCCTGGAC
CACCTCAGGCTGTTGCTCCACCAGCTCCTAAACCTACACAGGCCGGCGAGGGAACACTGTCTGAAGCCCT
GCTGCAACTCCAGTTCGACGACGAGGATCTGGGAGCACTGCTGGGCAATAGCACAGACCCTGCCGTGTTT
ACCGATCTGGCCAGCGTGGACAACAGCGAGTTTCAGCAGCTCCTGAACCAGGGCATCCCTGTGGCTCCTC
ACACCACAGAGCCCATGCTGATGGAATACCCCGAGGCCATCACCAGACTGGTCACCGGCGCTCAAAGACC
TCCAGATCCTGCACCAGCACCTCTTGGAGCACCTGGCCTGCCTAATGGACTGCTGAGCGGAGATGAGGAC
TTCAGCTCTATCGCCGACATGGATTTCAGCGCCCTGCTCGGTTCCGGTGGTGGCGGGTCTGGAGGAGGAG
GTAGTGGTGGAGGTGGCTCTGGTACCGCTAGACCCGGCGAAAGACCTTTCCAGTGCCGGATCTGCATGAG
GAACTTCAGCAAGGGCGAGAGACTCGTGCGGCACACCAGAACACACACAGGCGAGAAGCCCTTCCAGTGT
AGAATCTGTATGCGCAACTTCAGCCGGATGGACAACCTGAGCACCCACCTGAGAACCCATACCGGGGAGA
AGCCATTTCAATGCCGCATCTGTATGAGAAATTTTTCCCGGAAGGACGCCCTGAACCGGCACCTGAAAAC
ACACCTGAGAGGCAGCGGCTCCGGATCCGGTGGTAGCATGAAAAAGCATCGTTGTAAATGTTGCAGCATT
ATGTGAGCTAGCTTGACTGACTGAGATACAGCGTACCTTCAGCTCACAGACATGATAAGATACATTGATG
AGTTTGGACAAACCACAACTAGAATGCAGTGAAAAAAATGCTTTATTTGTGAAATTTGTGATGCTATTGC
TTTATTTGTAACCATTATAAGCTGCAATAAACAAGTTAACAACAACAATTGCATTCATTTTATGTTTCAG
GTTCAGGGGGAGGTGTGGGAGGTTTTTTAAAGCAAGTAAAACCTCTACAAATGTGGTATTGGCCCATCTC
TATCGGTATCGTAGCATAACCCCTTGGGGCCTCTAAACGGGTCTTGAGGGGTTTTTTGTGCCCCTCGGGC
CGGATTGCTATCTACCGGCATTGGCGCAGAAAAAAATGCCTGATGCGACGCTGCGCGTCTTATACTCCCA
CATATGCCAGATTCAGCAACGGATACGGCTTCCCCAACTTGCCCACTTCCATACGTGTCCTCCTTACCAG
AAATTTATCCTTAAGGTCGTCAGCTATCCTGCAGGCGATCTCTCGATTTCGATCAAGACATTCCTTTAAT
GGTCTTTTCTGGACACCACTAGGGGTCAGAAGTAGTTCATCAAACTTTCTTCCCTCCCTAATCTCATTGG
TTACCTTGGGCTATCGAAACTTAATTAACCAGTCAAGTCAGCTACTTGGCGAGATCGACTTGTCTGGGTT
TCGACTACGCTCAGAATTGCGTCAGTCAAGTTCGATCTGGTCCTTGCTATTGCACCCGTTCTCCGATTAC
GAGTTTCATTTAAATCATGTGAGCAAAAGGCCAGCAAAAGGCCAGGAACCGTAAAAAGGCCGCGTTGCTG
GCGTTTTTCCATAGGCTCCGCCCCCCTGACGAGCATCACAAAAATCGACGCTCAAGTCAGAGGTGGCGAA
ACCCGACAGGACTATAAAGATACCAGGCGTTTCCCCCTGGAAGCTCCCTCGTGCGCTCTCCTGTTCCGAC
CCTGCCGCTTACCGGATACCTGTCCGCCTTTCTCCCTTCGGGAAGCGTGGCGCTTTCTCATAGCTCACGC
TGTAGGTATCTCAGTTCGGTGTAGGTCGTTCGCTCCAAGCTGGGCTGTGTGCACGAACCCCCCGTTCAGC
CCGACCGCTGCGCCTTATCCGGTAACTATCGTCTTGAGTCCAACCCGGTAAGACACGACTTATCGCCACT
GGCAGCAGCCACTGGTAACAGGATTAGCAGAGCGAGGTATGTAGGCGGTGCTACAGAGTTCTTGAAGTGG
TGGCCTAACTACGGCTACACTAGAAGAACAGTATTTGGTATCTGCGCTCTGCTGAAGCCAGTTACCTTCG
GAAAAAGAGTTGGTAGCTCTTGATCCGGCAAACAAACCACCGCTGGTAGCGGTGGTTTTTTTGTTTGCAA
GCAGCAGATTACGCGCAGAAAAAAAGGATCTCAAGAAGATCCTTTGATCTTTTCTACGGGGTCTGACGCT
CAGTGGAACGAAAACTCACGTTAAGGGATTTTGGTCATGAGATTATCAAAAAGGATCTTCACCTAGATCC
TTTTAAATTAAAAATGAAGTTTTAAATCAATCTAAAGTATATATGAGTAAACTTGGTCTGACAGTTACCA
ATGCTTAATCAGTGAGGCACCTATCTCAGCGATCTGTCTATTTCGTTCATCCATAGTTGCATTTAAATTT
CCGAACTCTCCAAGGCCCTCGTCGGAAAATCTTCAAACCTTTCGTCCGATCCATCTTGCAGGCTACCTCT
CGAACGAACTATCGCAAGTCTCTTGGCCGGCCTTGCGCCTTGGCTATTGCTTGGCAGCGCCTATCGCCAG
GTATTACTCCAATCCCGAATATCCGAGATCGGGATCACCCGAGAGAAGTTCAACCTACATCCTCAATCCC
GATCTATCCGAGATCCGAGGAATATCGAAATCGGGGCGCGCCTGGCCTCCGCGCCGGGTTTTGGCGCCTC
CCGCGGGCGCCCCCCTCGTCACGGCGAGCGCTGCCACGTCAGACGAAGGGCGCAGGAGCGTCCTGATCCT
TCCGCCCGGACGCTCAGGACAGCGGCCCGCTGCTCATAAGACTCGGCCTTAGAACCCCAGTATCAGCAGA
AGGACATTTTAGGACGGGACTTGGGTGACTCTAGGGCACTGGTTTTCTTTCCAGAGAGCGGAACAGGCGA
GGAAAAGTAGTCCCTTCTCGGCGATTCTGCGGAGGGATCTCCGTGGGGCGGTGAACGCCGATGATTATAT
AAGGACGCGCCGGGTGTGGCACAGCTAGTTCCGTCGCAGCCGGGATTTGGGTCGCGGTTCTTGTTTGTGG
ATCGCTGTGATCGTCACTTGGTGAGTAGCGGGCTGCTGGGCTGGCCGGGGCTTTCGTGGCCGCCGGGCCG
CTCGGTGGGACGGAAGCGTGTGGAGAGACCGCCAAGGGCTGTAGTCTGGGTCCGCGAGCAAGGTTGCCCT
GAACTGGGGGTTGGGGGGAGCGCAGCAAAATGGCGGCTGTTCCCGAGTCTTGAATGGAAGACGCTTGTGA
GGCGGGCTGTGAGGTCGTTGAAACAAGGTGGGGGGCATGGTGGGCGGCAAGAACCCAAGGTCTTGAGCCC
TTCGCTAATGCGGGAAAGCTCTTATTCGGGTGAGATGGGCTGGGCACCATCTGGGGACCCTGACGTGAAG
TTTGTCACTGACTGGAGAACTCGGTTTGTCGTCTGTTGCGGGGGCGGCAGTTATGGCGGTGCCGTTGGGC
AGTGCACCCGTACCTTTGGGAGCGCGCGCCCTCGTCGTGTCGTGACGTCACCCGTTCTGTTGGCTTATAA
TGCAGGGTGGGGCCACCTGCCGGTAGGTGTGCGGTAGGCTTTTCTCCGTCGCAGGACGCAGGGTTCGGGC
CTAGGGTAGGCTCTCCTGAATCGACAGGCGCCGGACCTCTGGTGAGGGGAGGGATAAGTGAGGCGTCAGT
TTCTTTGGTCGGTTTTATGTACCTATCTTCTTAAGTAGCTGAAGCTCCGGTTTTGAACTATGCGCTCGGG
GTTGGCGAGTGTGTTTTGTGAAGTTTTTTAGGCACCTTTTGAAATGTAATCATTTGGGTCAATATGTAAT
TTTCAGTGTTAGACTTGTAAATTGTCCGCTAAATTCTGGCCGTTTTTGGCTTTTTTGTTAGACAACATGA
CCGAGTACAAGCCCACGGTGCGCCTCGCCACCCGCGACGACGTCCCCAGGGCCGTACGCACCCTCGCCGC
CGCGTTCGCCGACTACCCCGCCACGCGCCACACCGTCGATCCGGACCGCCACATCGAGCGGGTCACCGAG
CTGCAAGAACTCTTCCTCACGCGCGTCGGGCTCGACATCGGCAAGGTGTGGGTCGCGGACGACGGCGCCG
CGGTGGCGGTCTGGACCACGCCGGAGAGCGTCGAAGCGGGGGCGGTGTTCGCCGAGATCGGCCCGCGCAT
GGCCGAGTTGAGCGGTTCCCGGCTGGCCGCGCAGCAACAGATGGAGGGCCTCCTGGCGCCGCACCGGCCC
AAGGAGCCCGCGTGGTTCCTGGCCACCGTCGGCGTCTCGCCCGACCACCAGGGCAAGGGTCTGGGCAGCG
CCGTCGTGCTCCCCGGAGTGGAGGCCGCCGAGCGCGCCGGGGTGCCCGCCTTCCTGGAGACCTCCGCGCC
CCGCAACCTCCCCTTCTACGAGCGGCTCGGCTTCACCGTCACCGCCGACGTCGAGGTGCCCGAAGGACCG
CGCACCTGGTGCATGACCCGCAAGCCCGGTGCCTAGGCTAGTATGTAAGCCTAGTCTTAGATAATAAAAT
CGCTATCCATCGAAGATGGATGTGTGTTGGTTTTTTGTGTGTGTAACGCTAGGCGCGCCTGGTGTACCGA
GAACGATCCTCTCAGTGCGAGTCTCGACGATCCATATCGTTGCTTGGCAGTCAGCCAGTCGGAATCCAGC
TTGGGACCCAGGAAGTCCAATCGTCAGATATTGTACTCAAGCCTGGTCACGGCAGCGTACCGATCTGTTT
AAACCTAGATATTGATAGTCTGATCGGTCAACGTATAATCGAGTCCTAGCTTTTGCAAACATCTATCAAG
AGACAGGATCAGCAGGAGGCTTTCGCATGAGTATTCAACATTTCCGTGTCGCCCTTATTCCCTTTTTTGC
GGCATTTTGCCTTCCTGTTTTTGCTCACCCAGAAACGCTGGTGAAAGTAAAAGATGCTGAAGATCAGTTG
GGTGCGCGAGTGGGTTACATCGAACTGGATCTCAACAGCGGTAAGATCCTTGAGAGTTTTCGCCCCGAAG
AACGCTTTCCAATGATGAGCACTTTTAAAGTTCTGCTATGTGGCGCGGTATTATCCCGTATTGACGCCGG
GCAAGAGCAACTCGGTCGCCGCATACACTATTCTCAGAATGACTTGGTTGAGTATTCACCAGTCACAGAA
AAGCATCTTACGGATGGCATGACAGTAAGAGAATTATGCAGTGCTGCCATAACCATGAGTGATAACACTG
CGGCCAACTTACTTCTGACAACGATTGGAGGACCGAAGGAGCTAACCGCTTTTTTGCACAACATGGGGGA
TCATGTAACTCGCCTTGATCGTTGGGAACCGGAGCTGAATGAAGCCATACCAAACGACGAGCGTGACACC
ACGATGCCTGTAGCAATGGCAACAACCTTGCGTAAACTATTAACTGGCGAACTACTTACTCTAGCTTCCC
GGCAACAGTTGATAGACTGGATGGAGGCGGATAAAGTTGCAGGACCACTTCTGCGCTCGGCCCTTCCGGC
TGGCTGGTTTATTGCTGATAAATCTGGAGCCGGTGAGCGTGGGTCTCGCGGTATCATTGCAGCACTGGGG
CCAGATGGTAAGCCCTCCCGTATCGTAGTTATCTACACGACGGGGAGTCAGGCAACTATGGATGAACGAA
ATAGACAGATCGCTGAGATAGGTGCCTCACTGATTAAGCATTGGTAACCGATTCTAGGTGCATTGGCGCA
GAAAAAAATGCCTGATGCGACGCTGCGCGTCTTATACTCCCACATATGCCAGATTCAGCAACGGATACGG
CTTCCCCAACTTGCCCACTTCCATACGTGTCCTCCTTACCAGAAATTTATCCTTAAGATCCCGAATCGTT
TAAACTCGACTCTGGCTCTATCGAATCTCCGTCGTTTCGAGCTTACGCGAACAGCCGTGGCGCTCATTTG
CTCGTCGGGCATCGAATCTCGTCAGCTATCGTCAGCTTACCTTTTTGGCAGCGATCGCGGCTCCCGACAT
CTTGGACCATTAGCTCCACAGGTATCTTCTTCCCTCTAGTGGTCATAACAGCAGCTTCAGCTACCTCTCA
ATTCAAAAAACCCCTCAAGACCCGTTTAGAGGCCCCAAGGGGTTATGCTATCAATCGTTGCGTTACACAC
ACAAAAAACCAACACACATCCATCTTCGATGGATAGCGATTTTATTATCTAACTGCTGATCGAGTGTAGC
CAGATCTAGTAATCAATTACGGGGTCATTAGTTCATAGCCCATATATGGAGTTCCGCGTTACATAACTTA
CGGTAAATGGCCCGCCTGGCTGACCGCCCAACGACCCCCGCCCATTGACGTCAATAATGACGTATGTTCC
CATAGTAACGCCAATAGGGACTTTCCATTGACGTCAATGGGTGGAGTATTTACGGTAAACTGCCCACTTG
GCAGTACATCAAGTGTATCATATGCCAAGTACGCCCCCTATTGACGTCAATGACGGTAAATGGCCCGCCT
GGCATTATGCCCAGTACATGACCTTATGGGACTTTCCTACTTGGCAGTACATCTACGTATTAGTCATCGC
TATTACCATGCTGATGCGGTTTTGGCAGTACATCAATGGGCGTGGATAGCGGTTTGACTCACGGGGATTT
CCAAGTCTCCACCCCATTGACGTCAATGGGAGTTTGTTTTGGCACCAAAATCAACGGGACTTTCCAAAAT
GTCGTAACAACTCCGCCCCATTGACGCAAATGGGCGGTAGGCGTGTACGGTGGGAGGTCTATATAAGCAG
AGCTGGTTTAGTGAACCGTCAGATCAGATCTTTGTCGATCCTACCATCCACTC
Features (pLannotate 1.2.2; 20 found; start..end, strand, type, name):
    100..879     +  CDS            RELA (fragment): TF65_HUMAN - Also known as NFKB3. Experimental evidence at protein level: Swiss-Prot protein existence level 1. NF-kappa-B is a pleiotropic transcription factor present in almost all cell types and is the endpoint of a series of signal transduction events that are initiated by a vast array of stimuli related to many biological processes such as inflammation, immunity, differentiation, cell growth, tumorigenesis and apoptosis. NF-kappa-B is a homo- or heterodimeric complex formed by the Rel-like domain- containing proteins RELA/p65, RELB, NFKB1/p105, NFKB1/p50, REL and NFKB2/p52. The heterodime
    958..990     +  CDS            CCR5TC (fragment): zinc-finger domain from the CCR5-224 (+) zinc-finger nuclease that recognizes the left half-site target sequence in the human CCR5 gene (Perez et al., 2008; Gross et al., 2013)
   1316..1437    -  polyA_signal   SV40 poly(A) signal: SV40 polyadenylation signal
   1460..1529    -  CDS            large T antigen (fragment): large T antigen from SV40 (simian virus 40)
   1552..1598    +  terminator     T7 terminator: transcription terminator for bacteriophage T7 RNA polymerase
   1628..1764    +  terminator     rrnG terminator: transcription terminator from the E. coli ribosomal RNA rrnG operon (Albrechtsen et al., 1991)
   1809..1880    +  misc_feature   3' β-globin insulator: insulator downstream of the human β-globin locus (Farrell et al., 2002)
   2106..2694    -  rep_origin     ori: high-copy-number ColE1/pMB1/pBR322/pUC origin of replication
   2866..2930    -  CDS            bla(M) (fragment): β-lactamase lacking the signal sequence; bla(M); allows cytosolic expression of β-lactamase
   3194..4403    +  promoter       UbC promoter: human ubiquitin C promoter
   4407..5004    +  CDS            PuroR (fragment): puromycin N-acetyltransferase; pac from Streptomyces; confers resistance to puromycin
   5033..5081    +  polyA_signal   poly(A) signal: synthetic polyadenylation signal
   5347..6207    +  CDS            AmpR: β-lactamase; bla; confers resistance to ampicillin, carbenicillin, and related antibiotics
   6220..6356    +  terminator     rrnG terminator: transcription terminator from the E. coli ribosomal RNA rrnG operon (Albrechtsen et al., 1991)
   6508..6579    +  misc_feature   5' β-globin insulator: insulator upstream of the human β-globin locus (Farrell et al., 2002)
   6584..6630    -  terminator     T7 terminator: transcription terminator for bacteriophage T7 RNA polymerase
   6648..6696    -  polyA_signal   poly(A) signal: synthetic polyadenylation signal
   6777..7080    +  enhancer       CMV enhancer: human cytomegalovirus immediate early enhancer
   7153..7170    -  promoter       CMV promoter (fragment): human cytomegalovirus (CMV) immediate early promoter
   7233..7284    +  promoter       CMVd2 promoter: truncated human cytomegalovirus (CMV) immediate early promoter that yields moderately reduced expression relative to the full-length promoter
