[The description below was written by a language model from this plasmid's Addgene catalogue record and pLannotate feature annotations shown in this document.]
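Description:
pJPT011-ZF6 1x FLAG-synTF-PPF is a mammalian expression plasmid of about 7.3 kb built on the commercial pTwist CMV Puro backbone. It is propagated in E. coli as a high-copy plasmid through a ColE1/pUC-type origin and selected with ampicillin via a full-length β-lactamase gene. For selection in mammalian cells it carries a separate cassette in which the human ubiquitin C promoter drives puromycin N-acetyltransferase, followed by a synthetic poly(A) signal. The backbone also contains bacterial transcription terminators (rrnG and T7) and short 5′ and 3′ β-globin insulator elements flanking the expression region, which help isolate the cassettes from read-through and neighbouring regulatory influence.

The payload is a synthetic transcription factor (synTF) expressed from CMV enhancer/promoter elements; because the sequence is circular, these are annotated at the end of the record, immediately upstream of the coding region, which is terminated by an SV40 poly(A) signal. The annotated coding features are a fragment of human RELA (NF-κB p65), which presumably serves as the transcriptional activation domain, and a short zinc-finger match that corresponds to the ZF6 DNA-binding domain named in the catalogue entry. According to the record, the protein carries a single N-terminal FLAG epitope for detection and a C-terminal "PPF" motif comprising two palmitoylation sites and a farnesylation site; neither tag was picked up by the automated annotation. Such lipidation signals tether a protein to cellular membranes. The associated publication concerns engineering protein–lipid interactions to improve cargo loading into extracellular vesicles and functional delivery, so this construct likely provides a membrane-associating synTF cargo for that purpose. The record does not describe the ZF6 target sequence or a matching reporter.
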