Addgene plasmid #202501: pJPT011-ZF6 1x FLAG-synTF-PPF
Purpose: Express "PPF" synTF (ZF6)
Depositing lab: Neha Kamat. Depositing organization: Northwestern University. Publication: Enhancing extracellular vesicle cargo loading and functional delivery by engineering protein-lipid interactions. Peruzzi JA, Gunnels TF, Edelstein HI, Lu P, Baker D, Leonard JN, Kamat NP. Nat Commun. 2024 Jul 4;15(1):5618. doi: 10.1038/s41467-024-49678-z. PubMed 38965227.
Backbone
  Vector backbone: pTwist CMV Puro
  Backbone manufacturer: Twist
  Vector type: Mammalian Expression
Growth in bacteria
  Bacterial resistance: Ampicillin, 100 μg/mL
  Growth temperature: 37°C
  Growth strain: DH5alpha
  Copy number: High Copy
Gene/Insert
  Gene/Insert name: p65-ZF6
  Species: H. sapiens (human)
  Promoter: CMV
  Tag / fusion protein: 1x FLAG (N terminal on insert); Palmitoylation-Palmitoylation-Farnesylation site (C terminal on insert)
  Cloning method: Restriction Enzyme; 5′ cloning site Unknown (unknown if destroyed)
Terms and licenses: Academic/Nonprofit Terms; Industry Terms: Not Available to Industry
Depositor comments: Please visit https://doi.org/10.1101/2023.04.29.538810 for bioRxiv preprint.
How to cite: pJPT011-ZF6 1x FLAG-synTF-PPF was a gift from Neha Kamat (Addgene plasmid # 202501 ; http://n2t.net/addgene:202501 ; RRID:Addgene_202501)
